Addgene plasmid #142468: TFORF0157
Purpose: Lentiviral vector for overexpressing transcription factor ORFs with unique 24-bp barcodes. Barcodes facilitate identification of transcription factors in pooled screens.
Depositing lab: Feng Zhang. Depositing organization: Broad Institute. Publication: A transcription factor atlas of directed differentiation. Joung J, Ma S, Tay T, Geiger-Schuller KR, Kirchgatterer PC, Verdine VK, Guo B, Arias-Garcia MA, Allen WE, Singh A, Kuksenko O, Abudayyeh OO, Gootenberg JS, Fu Z, Macrae RK, Buenrostro JD, Regev A, Zhang F. Cell. 2023 Jan 5;186(1):209-229.e26. doi: 10.1016/j.cell.2022.11.026. PubMed 36608654.
Backbone
  Vector backbone: pLX_TRC317
  Backbone manufacturer: Broad Institute Genetic Perturbation Platform
  Backbone size w/o insert (bp): 8264
  Vector type: Mammalian Expression, Lentiviral
  Selectable markers: Puromycin
Growth in bacteria
  Bacterial resistance: Ampicillin, 100 μg/mL
  Growth temperature: 37°C
  Growth strain: NEB Stable
  Copy number: High Copy
Gene/Insert
  Gene/Insert name: EWSR1
  Species: H. sapiens (human)
  Insert size (bp): 1904
  Entrez Gene: EWSR1 (a.k.a. EWS, EWS-FLI1)
  Promoter: EF1a
  Cloning method: Unknown
  Sequencing primers: 5′ GGGTGGAGACTGAAGTTAGGCCAG; 3′ CACATAGCGTAAAAGGAGCAACATAG
Terms and licenses: Academic/Nonprofit Terms; Industry Terms: Not Available to Industry
Depositor comments: NM_001163286,ENST00000332035 . The transcription factor ORF portion of this plasmid was synthesized by Genewiz. Please test multiple small colonies in case of plasmid recombination. To make this collection available in a timely manner, a portion of this collection was not fully sequenced by Addgene. If an Addgene verified full plasmid sequence is not available, please contact us prior to placing an order to request the full sequence.
How to cite: TFORF0157 was a gift from Feng Zhang (Addgene plasmid # 142468 ; http://n2t.net/addgene:142468 ; RRID:Addgene_142468)
