[The description below was written by a language model from this plasmid's Addgene catalogue record and pLannotate feature annotations shown in this document.]
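Description:
TFORF0157 is a third-generation-style, self-inactivating lentiviral expression plasmid built on the pLX_TRC317 backbone and carrying the human EWSR1 open reading frame. It belongs to a barcoded transcription factor ORF collection in which each construct carries a unique 24-bp barcode, so that the overexpressed factor can be identified by sequencing in pooled screens. In bacteria the plasmid is maintained through a high-copy ColE1/pUC-type origin and selected with ampicillin via the β-lactamase gene. An f1 origin and remnants of a lac/lacZα cloning region flanked by T7 and T3 promoters are also present in the backbone. The depositor notes that the plasmid can recombine, which is common for LTR-containing vectors.

The viral genome is transcribed from an RSV promoter fused to a truncated HIV-1 5' LTR, followed by the Ψ packaging signal with a partial gag fragment, the Rev response element for Rev-dependent nuclear export, and a cPPT/CTS element that aids nuclear import. It ends in a ΔU3 3' LTR that inactivates the LTR promoter after integration, with an SV40 polyadenylation signal downstream. Within this unit, an SV40 early promoter drives puromycin N-acetyltransferase for selection of transduced mammalian cells. A separate EF-1α promoter drives constitutive expression of EWSR1, and a WPRE downstream enhances transcript stability and expression. The annotated EWSR1 coding match spans about 1.8 kb of the roughly 1.9 kb insert. The barcode is not annotated in the feature table, so its exact position is not stated, and a short U6 promoter fragment lies between the ORF and the WPRE. The construct is intended for packaging into lentivirus and stable overexpression of EWSR1, individually or in pooled differentiation screens.
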