Features (pLannotate 1.2.2; 31 found; start..end, strand, type, name):
      5..231     +  promoter       RSV promoter: Rous sarcoma virus enhancer/promoter
    232..412     +  LTR            5' LTR (truncated): truncated 5' long terminal repeat (LTR) from HIV-1
    459..584     +  misc_feature   HIV-1 Ψ: packaging signal of human immunodeficiency virus type 1
    568..931     +  CDS            HIV-1 gag (fragment): gag protein from human immunodeficiency virus 1; gag
   1077..1310    +  misc_feature   RRE: The Rev response element (RRE) of HIV-1 allows for Rev-dependent mRNA export from the nucleus to the cytoplasm.
   1687..1713    +  CDS            Rev (fragment): human immunodeficiency virus 1 (HIV-1) Rev protein; rev; enhances nuclear export of unspliced and incompletely spliced viral mRNAs
   1720..1743    +  promoter       SV40 promoter (fragment): SV40 early promoter
   1744..1815    +  promoter       SV40 promoter (fragment): SV40 enhancer and early promoter
   1839..1974    +  rep_origin     SV40 ori: SV40 origin of replication
   2020..2616    +  CDS            PuroR (fragment): puromycin N-acetyltransferase; pac from Streptomyces; confers resistance to puromycin
   2665..2782    +  misc_feature   cPPT/CTS: central polypurine tract and central termination sequence of HIV-1
   2847..2913    +  CDS            small t antigen (fragment): SV40 (simian virus 40) small t antigen
   2920..4098    +  promoter       EF-1α promoter: strong constitutive promoter for human elongation factor EF-1α
   4115..5914    +  CDS            EWSR1 (fragment): EWS_HUMAN - Also known as EWS. Experimental evidence at protein level: Swiss-Prot protein existence level 1. Might normally function as a transcriptional repressor. EWS- fusion-proteins (EFPS) may play a role in the tumorigenic process. They may disturb gene expression by mimicking, or interfering with the normal function of CTD-POLII within the transcription initiation complex. They may also contribute to an aberrant activation of the fusion protein target genes. From Homo sapiens (Human).
   5930..5983    +  promoter       U6 promoter (fragment): RNA polymerase III promoter for human U6 snRNA
   6025..6613    +  misc_feature   WPRE: woodchuck hepatitis virus posttranscriptional regulatory element
   6664..6683    +  misc_feature   cPPT/CTS (fragment): central polypurine tract and central termination sequence of HIV-1
   6685..6918    +  LTR            3' LTR (ΔU3): self-inactivating 3' long terminal repeat (LTR) from HIV-1
   6996..7117    +  polyA_signal   SV40 poly(A) signal: SV40 polyadenylation signal
   7157..7292    +  rep_origin     SV40 ori: SV40 origin of replication
   7313..7331    -  promoter       T7 promoter: promoter for bacteriophage T7 RNA polymerase
   7339..7494    +  CDS            lacZα (fragment): LacZα fragment of β-galactosidase; lacZ fragment
   7499..7927    +  rep_origin     f1 ori (sequence partly withheld): f1 bacteriophage origin of replication; arrow indicates direction of (+) strand synthesis
   7980..8084    +  promoter       AmpR promoter: bla
   8085..8945    +  CDS            AmpR: β-lactamase; bla; confers resistance to ampicillin, carbenicillin, and related antibiotics
   9116..9704    +  rep_origin     ori: high-copy-number ColE1/pMB1/pBR322/pUC origin of replication
   9887..9979    +  CDS            lacI (fragment): lac repressor; lacI; The lac repressor binds to the lac operator to inhibit transcription in E. coli. This inhibition can be relieved by adding lactose or isopropyl-β-D-thiogalactopyranoside (IPTG).
   9992..10013   +  protein_bind   CAP binding site: CAP binding activates transcription in the presence of cAMP. E. coli catabolite activator protein
  10028..10058   +  promoter       lac promoter: promoter for the E. coli lac operon
  10066..10082   +  protein_bind   lac operator: The lac repressor binds to the lac operator to inhibit transcription in E. coli. This inhibition can be relieved by adding lactose or isopropyl-β-D-thiogalactopyranoside (IPTG). lac repressor encoded by lacI
  10127..10145   +  promoter       T3 promoter: promoter for bacteriophage T3 RNA polymerase
>Addgene plasmid #142468 | TFORF0157 | addgene full sequence | sequence record 397260 | Addgene NGS Result
TTAATGTAGTCTTATGCAATACTCTTGTAGTCTTGCAACATGGTAACGATGAGTTAGCAACATGCCTTAC
AAGGAGAGAAAAAGCACCGTGCATGCCGATTGGTGGAAGTAAGGTGGTACGATCGTGCCTTATTAGGAAG
GCAACAGACGGGTCTGACATGGATTGGACGAACCACTGAATTGCCGCATTGCAGAGATATTGTATTTAAG
TGCCTAGCTCGATACATAAACGGGTCTCTCTGGTTAGACCAGATCTGAGCCTGGGAGCTCTCTGGCTAAC
TAGGGAACCCACTGCTTAAGCCTCAATAAAGCTTGCCTTGAGTGCTTCAAGTAGTGTGTGCCCGTCTGTT
GTGTGACTCTGGTAACTAGAGATCCCTCAGACCCTTTTAGTCAGTGTGGAAAATCTCTAGCAGTGGCGCC
CGAACAGGGACTTGAAAGCGAAAGGGAAACCAGAGGAGCTCTCTCGACGCAGGACTCGGCTTGCTGAAGC
GCGCACGGCAAGAGGCGAGGGGCGGCGACTGGTGAGTACGCCAAAAATTTTGACTAGCGGAGGCTAGAAG
GAGAGAGATGGGTGCGAGAGCGTCAGTATTAAGCGGGGGAGAATTAGATCGCGATGGGAAAAAATTCGGT
TAAGGCCAGGGGGAAAGAAAAAATATAAATTAAAACATATAGTATGGGCAAGCAGGGAGCTAGAACGATT
CGCAGTTAATCCTGGCCTGTTAGAAACATCAGAAGGCTGTAGACAAATACTGGGACAGCTACAACCATCC
CTTCAGACAGGATCAGAAGAACTTAGATCATTATATAATACAGTAGCAACCCTCTATTGTGTGCATCAAA
GGATAGAGATAAAAGACACCAAGGAAGCTTTAGACAAGATAGAGGAAGAGCAAAACAAAAGTAAGACCAC
CGCACAGCAAGCGGCCGCTGATCTTCAGACCTGGAGGAGGAGATATGAGGGACAATTGGAGAAGTGAATT
ATATAAATATAAAGTAGTAAAAATTGAACCATTAGGAGTAGCACCCACCAAGGCAAAGAGAAGAGTGGTG
CAGAGAGAAAAAAGAGCAGTGGGAATAGGAGCTTTGTTCCTTGGGTTCTTGGGAGCAGCAGGAAGCACTA
TGGGCGCAGCGTCAATGACGCTGACGGTACAGGCCAGACAATTATTGTCTGGTATAGTGCAGCAGCAGAA
CAATTTGCTGAGGGCTATTGAGGCGCAACAGCATCTGTTGCAACTCACAGTCTGGGGCATCAAGCAGCTC
CAGGCAAGAATCCTGGCTGTGGAAAGATACCTAAAGGATCAACAGCTCCTGGGGATTTGGGGTTGCTCTG
GAAAACTCATTTGCACCACTGCTGTGCCTTGGAATGCTAGTTGGAGTAATAAATCTCTGGAACAGATTTG
GAATCACACGACCTGGATGGAGTGGGACAGAGAAATTAACAATTACACAAGCTTAATACACTCCTTAATT
GAAGAATCGCAAAACCAGCAAGAAAAGAATGAACAAGAATTATTGGAATTAGATAAATGGGCAAGTTTGT
GGAATTGGTTTAACATAACAAATTGGCTGTGGTATATAAAATTATTCATAATGATAGTAGGAGGCTTGGT
AGGTTTAAGAATAGTTTTTGCTGTACTTTCTATAGTGAATAGAGTTAGGCAGGGATATTCACCATTATCG
TTTCAGACCCACCTCCCAACCCCGAGGGGACCCATGCATTGCATCTCAATTAGTCAGCAACCAGGTGTGG
AAAGTCCCCAGGCTCCCCAGCAGGCAGAAGTATGCAAAGCATGCGTCTCAATTAGTCAGCAACCATAGTC
CCGCCCCTAACTCCGCCCATCCCGCCCCTAACTCCGCCCAGTTCCGCCCATTCTCCGCCCCATGGCTGAC
TAATTTTTTTTATTTATGCAGAGGCCGAGGCCGCCTCGGCCTCTGAGCTATTCCAGAAGTAGTGAGGAGG
CTTTTTTGGAGGCCTAGGCTTTTGCAAAAAGCTTTCTAGAGGTACCACCGGAGCTTACCATGACCGAGTA
CAAGCCCACGGTGCGCCTCGCCACCCGCGACGACGTCCCCAGGGCCGTACGCACCCTCGCCGCCGCGTTC
GCCGACTACCCCGCCACGCGCCACACCGTCGATCCGGACCGCCACATCGAGCGGGTCACCGAGCTGCAAG
AACTCTTCCTCACGCGCGTCGGGCTCGACATCGGCAAGGTGTGGGTCGCGGACGACGGCGCCGCCGTGGC
GGTCTGGACCACGCCGGAGAGCGTCGAAGCGGGGGCGGTGTTCGCCGAGATCGGCCCGCGCATGGCCGAG
TTGAGCGGTTCCCGGCTGGCCGCGCAGCAACAGATGGAAGGCCTCCTGGCGCCGCACCGGCCCAAGGAGC
CCGCGTGGTTCCTGGCCACCGTCGGCGTCTCGCCCGACCACCAGGGCAAGGGTCTGGGCAGCGCCGTCGT
GCTCCCCGGAGTGGAGGCGGCCGAGCGCGCCGGGGTGCCCGCCTTCCTGGAGACCTCCGCGCCCCGCAAC
CTCCCCTTCTACGAGCGGCTCGGCTTCACCGTCACCGCCGACGTCGAGGTGCCCGAAGGACCGCGCACCT
GGTGCATGACCCGCAAGCCCGGTGCCAGTTAACGAATTCTAGATCTTGAGACAAATGGCAGTATTCATCC
ACAATTTTAAAAGAAAAGGGGGGATTGGGGGGTACAGTGCAGGGGAAAGAATAGTAGACATAATAGCAAC
AGACATACAAACTAAAGAATTACAAAAACAAATTACAAAAATTCAAAATTTTCGGGTTTATTACAGGGAC
AGCAGAGATCCACTTTGGCGCCGGCTCGAGGCCTGCAGGTGCAAAGATGGATAAAGTTTTAAACAGAGAG
GAATCTTTGCAGCTAATGGACCTTCTAGGTCTTGAAAGGAGTGGGAATTGGCTCCGGTGCCCGTCAGTGG
GCAGAGCGCACATCGCCCACAGTCCCCGAGAAGTTGGGGGGAGGGGTCGGCAATTGAACCGGTGCCTAGA
GAAGGTGGCGCGGGGTAAACTGGGAAAGTGATGTCGTGTACTGGCTCCGCCTTTTTCCCGAGGGTGGGGG
AGAACCGTATATAAGTGCAGTAGTCGCCGTGAACGTTCTTTTTCGCAACGGGTTTGCCGCCAGAACACAG
GTAAGTGCCGTGTGTGGTTCCCGCGGGCCTGGCCTCTTTACGGGTTATGGCCCTTGCGTGCCTTGAATTA
CTTCCACCTGGCTGCAGTACGTGATTCTTGATCCCGAGCTTCGGGTTGGAAGTGGGTGGGAGAGTTCGAG
GCCTTGCGCTTAAGGAGCCCCTTCGCCTCGTGCTTGAGTTGAGGCCTGGCCTGGGCGCTGGGGCCGCCGC
GTGCGAATCTGGTGGCACCTTCGCGCCTGTCTCGCTGCTTTCGATAAGTCTCTAGCCATTTAAAATTTTT
GATGACCTGCTGCGACGCTTTTTTTCTGGCAAGATAGTCTTGTAAATGCGGGCCAAGATCTGCACACTGG
TATTTCGGTTTTTGGGGCCGCGGGCGGCGACGGGGCCCGTGCGTCCCAGCGCACATGTTCGGCGAGGCGG
GGCCTGCGAGCGCGGCCACCGAGAATCGGACGGGGGTAGTCTCAAGCTGGCCGGCCTGCTCTGGTGCCTG
GCCTCGCGCCGCCGTGTATCGCCCCGCCCTGGGCGGCAAGGCTGGCCCGGTCGGCACCAGTTGCGTGAGC
GGAAAGATGGCCGCTTCCCGGCCCTGCTGCAGGGAGCTCAAAATGGAGGACGCGGCGCTCGGGAGAGCGG
GCGGGTGAGTCACCCACACAAAGGAAAAGGGCCTTTCCGTCCTCAGCCGTCGCTTCATGTGACTCCACGG
AGTACCGGGCGCCGTCCAGGCACCTCGATTAGTTCTCGAGCTTTTGGAGTACGTCGTCTTTAGGTTGGGG
GGAGGGGTTTTATGCGATGGAGTTTCCCCACACTGAGTGGGTGGAGACTGAAGTTAGGCCAGCTTGGCAC
TTGATGTAATTCTCCTTGGAATTTGCCCTTTTTGAGTTTGGATCTTGGTTCATTCTCAAGCCTCAGACAG
TGGTTCAAAGTTTTTTTCTTCCATTTCAGGTGTCGTGAGGCTAGCACCGCCACCATGGCGTCCACGGATT
ACAGTACCTATAGCCAAGCTGCAGCGCAGCAGGGCTACAGTGCTTACACCGCCCAGCCCACTCAAGGATA
TGCACAGACCACCCAGGCATATGGGCAACAAAGCTATGGAACCTATGGACAGCCCACTGATGTCAGCTAT
ACCCAGGCTCAGACCACTGCAACCTATGGGCAGACCGCCTATGCAACTTCTTATGGACAGCCTCCCACTG
GTTATACTACTCCAACTGCCCCCCAGGCATACAGCCAGCCTGTCCAGGGGTATGGCACTGGTGCTTATGA
TACCACCACTGCTACAGTCACCACCACCCAGGCCTCCTATGCAGCTCAGTCTGCATATGGCACTCAGCCT
GCTTATCCAGCCTATGGGCAGCAGCCAGCAGCCACTGCACCTACAAGCTATTCCTCTACACAGCCGACTA
GTTATGATCAGAGCAGTTACTCTCAGCAGAACACCTATGGGCAACCGAGCAGCTATGGACAGCAGAGTAG
CTATGGTCAACAAAGCAGCTATGGGCAGCAGCCTCCCACTAGTTACCCACCCCAAACTGGATCCTACAGC
CAAGCTCCAAGTCAATATAGCCAACAGAGCAGCAGCTACGGGCAGCAGAGTTCATTCCGACAGGACCACC
CCAGTAGCATGGGTGTTTATGGGCAGGAGTCTGGAGGATTTTCCGGACCAGGAGAGAACCGGAGCATGAG
TGGCCCTGATAACCGGGGCAGGGGAAGAGGGGGATTTGATCGTGGAGGCATGAGCAGAGGTGGGCGGGGA
GGAGGACGCGGTGGAATGGGCAGCGCTGGAGAGCGAGGTGGCTTCAATAAGCCTGGTGGACCCATGGATG
AAGGACCAGATCTTGATCTAGGCCCACCTGTAGATCCAGATGAAGACTCTGACAACAGTGCAATTTATGT
ACAAGGATTAAATGACAGTGTGACTCTAGATGATCTGGCAGACTTCTTTAAGCAGTGTGGGGTTGTTAAG
ATGAACAAGAGAACTGGGCAACCCATGATCCACATCTACCTGGACAAGGAAACAGGAAAGCCCAAAGGCG
ATGCCACAGTGTCCTATGAAGACCCACCCACTGCCAAGGCTGCCGTGGAATGGTTTGATGGGAAAGATTT
TCAAGGGAGCAAACTTAAAGTCTCCCTTGCTCGGAAGAAGCCTCCAATGAACAGTATGCGGGGTGGTCTG
CCACCCCGTGAGGGCAGAGGCATGCCACCACCACTCCGTGGAGGTCCAGGAGGCCCAGGAGGTCCTGGGG
GACCCATGGGTCGCATGGGAGGCCGTGGAGGAGATAGAGGAGGCTTCCCTCCAAGAGGACCCCGGGGTTC
CCGAGGGAACCCCTCTGGAGGAGGAAACGTCCAGCACCGAGCTGGAGACTGGCAGTGTCCCAATCCGGGT
TGTGGAAACCAGAACTTCGCCTGGAGAACAGAGTGCAACCAGTGTAAGGCCCCAAAGCCTGAAGGCTTCC
TCCCGCCACCCTTTCCGCCCCCGGGTGGTGATCGTGGCAGAGGTGGCCCTGGTGGCATGCGGGGAGGAAG
AGGTGGCCTCATGGATCGTGGTGGTCCCGGTGGAATGTTCAGAGGTGGCCGTGGTGGAGACAGAGGTGGC
TTCCGTGGTGGCCGGGGCATGGACCGAGGTGGCTTTGGTGGAGGAAGACGAGGTGGCCCTGGGGGGCCCC
CTGGACCTTTGATGGAACAGATGGGAGGAAGAAGAGGAGGACGTGGAGGACCTGGAAAAATGGATAAAGG
CGAGCACCGTCAGGAGCGCAGAGATCGGCCCTACTAGTAATGAACTAGTCCGTAACTTGAAAGTATTTCG
ATTTCTTGGCTTTATATATCTTGTGGAAAGGACGATTTAACATTTCCTGGATCATTAAGACGCGTTAAGT
CGACAATCAACCTCTGGATTACAAAATTTGTGAAAGATTGACTGGTATTCTTAACTATGTTGCTCCTTTT
ACGCTATGTGGATACGCTGCTTTAATGCCTTTGTATCATGCTATTGCTTCCCGTATGGCTTTCATTTTCT
CCTCCTTGTATAAATCCTGGTTGCTGTCTCTTTATGAGGAGTTGTGGCCCGTTGTCAGGCAACGTGGCGT
GGTGTGCACTGTGTTTGCTGACGCAACCCCCACTGGTTGGGGCATTGCCACCACCTGTCAGCTCCTTTCC
GGGACTTTCGCTTTCCCCCTCCCTATTGCCACGGCGGAACTCATCGCCGCCTGCCTTGCCCGCTGCTGGA
CAGGGGCTCGGCTGTTGGGCACTGACAATTCCGTGGTGTTGTCGGGGAAATCATCGTCCTTTCCTTGGCT
GCTCGCCTGTGTTGCCACCTGGATTCTGCGCGGGACGTCCTTCTGCTACGTCCCTTCGGCCCTCAATCCA
GCGGACCTTCCTTCCCGCGGCCTGCTGCCGGCTCTGCGGCCTCTTCCGCGTCTTCGCCTTCGCCCTCAGA
CGAGTCGGATCTCCCTTTGGGCCGCCTCCCCGCGTCGACTTTAAGACCAATGACTTACAAGGCAGCTGTA
GATCTTAGCCACTTTTTAAAAGAAAAGGGGGGACTGGAAGGGCTAATTCACTCCCAACGAAGACAAGATC
TGCTTTTTGCTTGTACTGGGTCTCTCTGGTTAGACCAGATCTGAGCCTGGGAGCTCTCTGGCTAACTAGG
GAACCCACTGCTTAAGCCTCAATAAAGCTTGCCTTGAGTGCTTCAAGTAGTGTGTGCCCGTCTGTTGTGT
GACTCTGGTAACTAGAGATCCCTCAGACCCTTTTAGTCAGTGTGGAAAATCTCTAGCAGTACGTATAGTA
GTTCATGTCATCTTATTATTCAGTATTTATAACTTGCAAAGAAATGAATATCAGAGAGTGAGAGGAACTT
GTTTATTGCAGCTTATAATGGTTACAAATAAAGCAATAGCATCACAAATTTCACAAATAAAGCATTTTTT
TCACTGCATTCTAGTTGTGGTTTGTCCAAACTCATCAATGTATCTTATCATGTCTGGCTCTAGCTATCCC
GCCCCTAACTCCGCCCATCCCGCCCCTAACTCCGCCCAGTTCCGCCCATTCTCCGCCCCATGGCTGACTA
ATTTTTTTTATTTATGCAGAGGCCGAGGCCGCCTCGGCCTCTGAGCTATTCCAGAAGTAGTGAGGAGGCT
TTTTTGGAGGCCTAGGGACGTACCCAATTCGCCCTATAGTGAGTCGTATTACGCGCGCTCACTGGCCGTC
GTTTTACAACGTCGTGACTGGGAAAACCCTGGCGTTACCCAACTTAATCGCCTTGCAGCACATCCCCCTT
TCGCCAGCTGGCGTAATAGCGAAGAGGCCCGCACCGATCGCCCTTCCCAACAGTTGCGCAGCCTGAATGG
CGAATGGG
[124 nt withheld, positions 7499-7622]
C
[91 nt withheld, positions 7624-7714]
A
[49 nt withheld, positions 7716-7764]
CCTTTGACGTTGGAGTCCACGTTCTTT
[37 nt withheld, positions 7792-7828]
ACCCTATCTCGGTCTATTCTTTTGATTTATAAGGGATTTTGCCGATTTCGGCCTATTGGTTAAAAAATGA
GCTGATTTAACAAAAATTTAACGCGAATTTTAACAAAATATTAACGCTTACAATTTAGGTGGCACTTTTC
GGGGAAATGTGCGCGGAACCCCTATTTGTTTATTTTTCTAAATACATTCAAATATGTATCCGCTCATGAG
ACAATAACCCTGATAAATGCTTCAATAATATTGAAAAAGGAAGAGTATGAGTATTCAACATTTCCGTGTC
GCCCTTATTCCCTTTTTTGCGGCATTTTGCCTTCCTGTTTTTGCTCACCCAGAAACGCTGGTGAAAGTAA
AAGATGCTGAAGATCAGTTGGGTGCACGAGTGGGTTACATCGAACTGGATCTCAACAGCGGTAAGATCCT
TGAGAGTTTTCGCCCCGAAGAACGTTTTCCAATGATGAGCACTTTTAAAGTTCTGCTATGTGGCGCGGTA
TTATCCCGTATTGACGCCGGGCAAGAGCAACTCGGTCGCCGCATACACTATTCTCAGAATGACTTGGTTG
AGTACTCACCAGTCACAGAAAAGCATCTTACGGATGGCATGACAGTAAGAGAATTATGCAGTGCTGCCAT
AACCATGAGTGATAACACTGCGGCCAACTTACTTCTGACAACGATCGGAGGACCGAAGGAGCTAACCGCT
TTTTTGCACAACATGGGGGATCATGTAACTCGCCTTGATCGTTGGGAACCGGAGCTGAATGAAGCCATAC
CAAACGACGAGCGTGACACCACGATGCCTGTAGCAATGGCAACAACGTTGCGCAAACTATTAACTGGCGA
ACTACTTACTCTAGCTTCCCGGCAACAATTAATAGACTGGATGGAGGCGGATAAAGTTGCAGGACCACTT
CTGCGCTCGGCCCTTCCGGCTGGCTGGTTTATTGCTGATAAATCTGGAGCCGGTGAGCGTGGGTCTCGCG
GTATCATTGCAGCACTGGGGCCAGATGGTAAGCCCTCCCGTATCGTAGTTATCTACACGACGGGGAGTCA
GGCAACTATGGATGAACGAAATAGACAGATCGCTGAGATAGGTGCCTCACTGATTAAGCATTGGTAACTG
TCAGACCAAGTTTACTCATATATACTTTAGATTGATTTAAAACTTCATTTTTAATTTAAAAGGATCTAGG
TGAAGATCCTTTTTGATAATCTCATGACCAAAATCCCTTAACGTGAGTTTTCGTTCCACTGAGCGTCAGA
CCCCGTAGAAAAGATCAAAGGATCTTCTTGAGATCCTTTTTTTCTGCGCGTAATCTGCTGCTTGCAAACA
AAAAAACCACCGCTACCAGCGGTGGTTTGTTTGCCGGATCAAGAGCTACCAACTCTTTTTCCGAAGGTAA
CTGGCTTCAGCAGAGCGCAGATACCAAATACTGTTCTTCTAGTGTAGCCGTAGTTAGGCCACCACTTCAA
GAACTCTGTAGCACCGCCTACATACCTCGCTCTGCTAATCCTGTTACCAGTGGCTGCTGCCAGTGGCGAT
AAGTCGTGTCTTACCGGGTTGGACTCAAGACGATAGTTACCGGATAAGGCGCAGCGGTCGGGCTGAACGG
GGGGTTCGTGCACACAGCCCAGCTTGGAGCGAACGACCTACACCGAACTGAGATACCTACAGCGTGAGCT
ATGAGAAAGCGCCACGCTTCCCGAAGGGAGAAAGGCGGACAGGTATCCGGTAAGCGGCAGGGTCGGAACA
GGAGAGCGCACGAGGGAGCTTCCAGGGGGAAACGCCTGGTATCTTTATAGTCCTGTCGGGTTTCGCCACC
TCTGACTTGAGCGTCGATTTTTGTGATGCTCGTCAGGGGGGCGGAGCCTATGGAAAAACGCCAGCAACGC
GGCCTTTTTACGGTTCCTGGCCTTTTGCTGGCCTTTTGCTCACATGTTCTTTCCTGCGTTATCCCCTGAT
TCTGTGGATAACCGTATTACCGCCTTTGAGTGAGCTGATACCGCTCGCCGCAGCCGAACGACCGAGCGCA
GCGAGTCAGTGAGCGAGGAAGCGGAAGAGCGCCCAATACGCAAACCGCCTCTCCCCGCGCGTTGGCCGAT
TCATTAATGCAGCTGGCACGACAGGTTTCCCGACTGGAAAGCGGGCAGTGAGCGCAACGCAATTAATGTG
AGTTAGCTCACTCATTAGGCACCCCAGGCTTTACACTTTATGCTTCCGGCTCGTATGTTGTGTGGAATTG
TGAGCGGATAACAATTTCACACAGGAAACAGCTATGACCATGATTACGCCAAGCGCGCAATTAACCCTCA
CTAAAGGGAACAAAAGCTGGAGCTGCAAGC
