>Addgene plasmid #142468 | TFORF0157 | depositor partial sequence | sequence record 279542 | Insert
ACCGCCACCATGGCGTCCACGGATTACAGTACCTATAGCCAAGCTGCAGCGCAGCAGGGCTACAGTGCTT
ACACCGCCCAGCCCACTCAAGGATATGCACAGACCACCCAGGCATATGGGCAACAAAGCTATGGAACCTA
TGGACAGCCCACTGATGTCAGCTATACCCAGGCTCAGACCACTGCAACCTATGGGCAGACCGCCTATGCA
ACTTCTTATGGACAGCCTCCCACTGGTTATACTACTCCAACTGCCCCCCAGGCATACAGCCAGCCTGTCC
AGGGGTATGGCACTGGTGCTTATGATACCACCACTGCTACAGTCACCACCACCCAGGCCTCCTATGCAGC
TCAGTCTGCATATGGCACTCAGCCTGCTTATCCAGCCTATGGGCAGCAGCCAGCAGCCACTGCACCTACA
AGCTATTCCTCTACACAGCCGACTAGTTATGATCAGAGCAGTTACTCTCAGCAGAACACCTATGGGCAAC
CGAGCAGCTATGGACAGCAGAGTAGCTATGGTCAACAAAGCAGCTATGGGCAGCAGCCTCCCACTAGTTA
CCCACCCCAAACTGGATCCTACAGCCAAGCTCCAAGTCAATATAGCCAACAGAGCAGCAGCTACGGGCAG
CAGAGTTCATTCCGACAGGACCACCCCAGTAGCATGGGTGTTTATGGGCAGGAGTCTGGAGGATTTTCCG
GACCAGGAGAGAACCGGAGCATGAGTGGCCCTGATAACCGGGGCAGGGGAAGAGGGGGATTTGATCGTGG
AGGCATGAGCAGAGGTGGGCGGGGAGGAGGACGCGGTGGAATGGGCAGCGCTGGAGAGCGAGGTGGCTTC
AATAAGCCTGGTGGACCCATGGATGAAGGACCAGATCTTGATCTAGGCCCACCTGTAGATCCAGATGAAG
ACTCTGACAACAGTGCAATTTATGTACAAGGATTAAATGACAGTGTGACTCTAGATGATCTGGCAGACTT
CTTTAAGCAGTGTGGGGTTGTTAAGATGAACAAGAGAACTGGGCAACCCATGATCCACATCTACCTGGAC
AAGGAAACAGGAAAGCCCAAAGGCGATGCCACAGTGTCCTATGAAGACCCACCCACTGCCAAGGCTGCCG
TGGAATGGTTTGATGGGAAAGATTTTCAAGGGAGCAAACTTAAAGTCTCCCTTGCTCGGAAGAAGCCTCC
AATGAACAGTATGCGGGGTGGTCTGCCACCCCGTGAGGGCAGAGGCATGCCACCACCACTCCGTGGAGGT
CCAGGAGGCCCAGGAGGTCCTGGGGGACCCATGGGTCGCATGGGAGGCCGTGGAGGAGATAGAGGAGGCT
TCCCTCCAAGAGGACCCCGGGGTTCCCGAGGGAACCCCTCTGGAGGAGGAAACGTCCAGCACCGAGCTGG
AGACTGGCAGTGTCCCAATCCGGGTTGTGGAAACCAGAACTTCGCCTGGAGAACAGAGTGCAACCAGTGT
AAGGCCCCAAAGCCTGAAGGCTTCCTCCCGCCACCCTTTCCGCCCCCGGGTGGTGATCGTGGCAGAGGTG
GCCCTGGTGGCATGCGGGGAGGAAGAGGTGGCCTCATGGATCGTGGTGGTCCCGGTGGAATGTTCAGAGG
TGGCCGTGGTGGAGACAGAGGTGGCTTCCGTGGTGGCCGGGGCATGGACCGAGGTGGCTTTGGTGGAGGA
AGACGAGGTGGCCCTGGGGGGCCCCCTGGACCTTTGATGGAACAGATGGGAGGAAGAAGAGGAGGACGTG
GAGGACCTGGAAAAATGGATAAAGGCGAGCACCGTCAGGAGCGCAGAGATCGGCCCTACTAGTAATGAAC
TAGTCCGTAACTTGAAAGTATTTCGATTTCTTGGCTTTATATATCTTGTGGAAAGGACGATTTAACATTT
CCTGGATCATTAAG
