>Addgene plasmid #142468 | TFORF0157 | depositor partial sequence | sequence record 279543 | Barcode
TTTAACATTTCCTGGATCATTAAG
